Addgene plasmid #73518: pGex-4T-2_GATE-16
Purpose: For recombinant expression of human GATE-16/GABARAPL2 in E. coli
Depositing lab: Dieter Willbold. Depositing organization: Forschungszentrum Juelich GmbH. Publication: Interaction of Bcl-2 with the autophagy-related GABAA receptor-associated protein (GABARAP): biophysical characterization and functional implications. Ma P, Schwarten M, Schneider L, Boeske A, Henke N, Lisak D, Weber S, Mohrluder J, Stoldt M, Strodel B, Methner A, Hoffmann S, Weiergraber OH, Willbold D. J Biol Chem. 2013 Dec 27;288(52):37204-15. doi: 10.1074/jbc.M113.528067. Epub 2013 Nov 15. PubMed 24240096.
Backbone
  Vector backbone: pGex-4T-2
  Backbone manufacturer: GE Healthcare Life Sciences
  Backbone size w/o insert (bp): 4970
  Total vector size (bp): 5320
  Vector type: Bacterial Expression
Growth in bacteria
  Bacterial resistance: Ampicillin, 100 μg/mL
  Growth temperature: 37°C
  Growth strain: DH5alpha
  Copy number: High Copy
Gene/Insert
  Gene/Insert name: GATE-16 (alt name: GABARAPL2)
  Species: H. sapiens (human)
  Insert size (bp): 351
  Entrez Gene: GABARAPL2 (a.k.a. ATG8, ATG8C, GATE-16, GATE16, GEF-2, GEF2)
  Promoter: tac
  Tag / fusion protein: GST (N terminal on backbone)
  Cloning method: Restriction Enzyme; 5′ cloning site BamH I (not destroyed); 3′ cloning site Not I (not destroyed)
  Sequencing primers: 5′ CCAGCAAGTATATAGCATGG; 3′ GCTTACAGACAAGCTGTGAC
Terms and licenses: Academic/Nonprofit Terms; Industry Terms: Not Available to Industry
How to cite: pGex-4T-2_GATE-16 was a gift from Dieter Willbold (Addgene plasmid # 73518 ; http://n2t.net/addgene:73518 ; RRID:Addgene_73518)
