[The description below was written by a language model from this plasmid's Addgene catalogue record.]
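Description:
pGex-4T-2_GATE-16 is a bacterial expression plasmid for producing human GATE-16 (GABARAPL2), a member of the ATG8 family of autophagy-related ubiquitin-like proteins, as a recombinant protein in E. coli. It is built on the commercial pGEX-4T-2 backbone (about 4.97 kb), giving a total size of roughly 5.3 kb. The plasmid is recorded as high copy and is selected with ampicillin. No feature table accompanies the record, so elements such as the replication origin and any repressor gene are not explicitly listed here, although they would be those of the standard pGEX-4T-2 vector.

The 351 bp human GATE-16 coding sequence was inserted by restriction cloning between the BamHI and NotI sites of the polylinker, both of which remain intact, so the insert can be excised or exchanged. Expression is driven by the tac promoter, a strong hybrid trp/lac promoter that is inducible in E. coli, typically with IPTG. The insert is fused downstream of the backbone-encoded glutathione S-transferase (GST), which provides an N-terminal tag for affinity purification on glutathione resin and often improves solubility. In the pGEX-4T series, a thrombin recognition site lies between GST and the polylinker, which generally allows the tag to be removed after purification, though the record itself does not describe this.

The construct is suited to preparing purified GATE-16 for in vitro work. The associated publication concerns biophysical characterisation of an interaction between Bcl-2 and the related protein GABARAP, suggesting its use in binding and structural studies of ATG8-family proteins or in GST pull-down assays.
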