>Addgene plasmid #73518 | pGex-4T-2_GATE-16 | depositor partial sequence | sequence record 138103 | Sequence around GST-GATE-16
TACTAGGTTATTGGAAAATTAAGGGCCTTGTGCAACCCACTCGACTTCTTTTGGAATATCTTGAAGAAAA
ATATGAAGAGCATTTGTATGAGCGCGATGAAGGTGATAAATGGCGAAACAAAAAGTTTGAATTGGGTTTG
GAGTTTCCCAATCTTCCTTATTATATTGATGGTGATGTTAAATTAACACAGTCTATGGCCATCATACGTT
ATATAGCTGACAAGCACAACATGTTGGGTGGTTGTCCAAAAGAGCGTGCAGAGATTTCAATGCTTGAAGG
AGCGGTTTTGGATATTAGATACGGTGTTTCGAGAATTGCATATAGTAAAGACTTTGAAACTCTCAAAGTT
GATTTTCTTAGCAAGCTACCTGAAATGCTGAAAATGTTCGAAGATCGTTTATGTCATAAAACATATTTAA
ATGGTGATCATGTAACCCATCCTGACTTCATGTTGTATGACGCTCTTGATGTTGTTTTATACATGGACCC
AATGTGCCTGGATGCGTTCCCAAAATTAGTTTGTTTTAAAAAACGTATTGAAGCTATCCCACAAATTGAT
AAGTACTTGAAATCCAGCAAGTATATAGCATGGCCTTTGCAGGGCTGGCAAGCCACGTTTGGTGGTGGCG
ACCATCCTCCAAAATCGGATCTGGTTCCGCGTGGATCCATGAAGTGGATGTTCAAGGAGGACCACTCGCT
GGAACACAGATGCGTGGAGTCCGCGAAGATTCGAGCGAAATATCCCGACAGGGTTCCGGTGATTGTGGAA
AAGGTCTCAGGCTCTCAGATTGTTGACATTGACAAACGGAAGTACTTGGTTCCATCTGATATCACTGTGG
CTCAGTTCATGTGGATCATCAGGAAAAGAATCCAGCTTCCTTCTGAAAAGGCGATCTTCCTGTTTGTGGA
TAAGACAGTCCCACAGTCCAGCCTAACTATGGGACAGCTTTACGAGAAGGAAAAAGATGAAGATGGATTC
TTATATGTGGCCTACAGCGGAGAGAACACTTTTGGCTTCTAAGCGGCCGCATCGTGACTGACTGACGATC
TGCCTCGCGCGTTTCGGTGAT
