>Addgene plasmid #73518 | pGex-4T-2_GATE-16 | addgene partial sequence | sequence record 140611 | pGEX5 5'-GGGCTGGCAAGCCACGTTTGGTG-3'
CGCGTGGATCCATGAAGTGGATGTTCAAGGAGGACCACTCGCTGGAACACAGATGCGTGGAGTCCGCGAA
GATTCGAGCGAAATATCCCGACAGGGTTCCGGTGATTGTGGAAAAGGTCTCAGGCTCTCAGATTGTTGAC
ATTGACAAACGGAAGTACTTGGTTCCATCTGATATCACTGTGGCTCAGTTCATGTGGATCATCAGGAAAA
GAATCCAGCTTCCTTCTGAAAAGGCGATCTTCCTGTTTGTGGATAAGACAGTCCCACAGTCCAGCCTAAC
TATGGGACAGCTTTACGAGAAGGAAAAAGATGAAGATGGATTCTTATATGTGGCCTACAGCGGAGAGAAC
ACTTTTGGCTTCTAAGCGGCCGCATCGTGACTGACTGACGATCTGCCTCGCGCGTTTCGGTGATGACGGT
GAAAACCTCTGACACATGCAGCTCCCGGAGACGGTCACAGCTTGTCTGTAAGCGGATGCCGGGAGCAGAC
AAGCCCGTCAGGGCGCGTCAGCGGGTGTTGGCGGGTGTCGGGGCGCAGCCATGACCCAGTCACGTAGCGA
TAGCGGAGTGTATAATTCTTGAAGACGAAAGGGCCTCGTGATACGCCTATTTTTATAGGTTAATGTCATG
ATAATAATGGTTTCTTAGACGTCAGGTGGCACTTTTCGGGGAAATGTGCGCGGAACCCCTATTTGTTTAT
TTTTCTAAATACATTCAA
