>Addgene plasmid #73518 | pGex-4T-2_GATE-16 | addgene partial sequence | sequence record 140642 | pGEX3 5'-CCGGGAGCTGCATGTGTCAGAGG-3'
CGCGCGAGGCAGATCGTCAGTCAGTCACGATGCGGCCGCTTAGAAGCCAAAAGTGTTCTCTCCGCTGTAG
GCCACATATAAGAATCCATCTTCATCTTTTTCCTTCTCGTAAAGCTGTCCCATAGTTAGGCTGGACTGTG
GGACTGTCTTATCCACAAACAGGAAGATCGCCTTTTCAGAAGGAAGCTGGATTCTTTTCCTGATGATCCA
CATGAACTGAGCCACAGTGATATCAGATGGAACCAAGTACTTCCGTTTGTCAATGTCAACAATCTGAGAG
CCTGAGACCTTTTCCACAATCACCGGAACCCTGTCGGGATATTTCGCTCGAATCTTCGCGGACTCCACGC
ATCTGTGTTCCAGCGAGTGGTCCTCCTTGAACATCCACTTCATGGATCCACGCGGAACCAGATCCGATTT
TGGAGGATGGTCGCCACCACCAAACGTGGCTTGCCAGCCCTGCAAAGGCCATGCTATATACTTGCTGGAT
TTCAAGTACTTATCAATTTGTGGGATAGCTTCAATACGTTTTTTAAAACAAACTAATTTTGGGAACGCAT
CCAGGCACATTGGGTCCATGTATAAAACAACATCAAGAGCGTCATACAACATGAAGTCAGGATGGGTTAC
ATGATCACCATTTAAATATGTTTTATGACATAAACGATCTTCGAACATTTTCAGCATTTCAGGTAGCTTG
CTAAGAAAATCAACTTTGAGAGTTTCAAAGTCTTTACTATATGCAATTCTCGAAACACCGTATCTAATAT
CCAAAACCGCTCCTTCAAGCATTGAAATCTCTGCACGCTCTTTTGGACAACCACCCAACATGTTGTGCTT
GTCAGCTATATAACGTATGATGGCCATAGACTGTGTTAATT
